Addgene plasmid #235917: pME_Cp_0_5_020_psaC_3'UTR_Cr
Purpose: psaC 3'UTR Chlamydomonas reinhardtii
Depositing lab: Tobias Erb. Depositing organization: Max Planck Institute for Terrestrial Microbiology. Publication: A modular high-throughput approach for advancing synthetic biology in the chloroplast of Chlamydomonas. Inckemann RM, Chotel T, Burgis M, Brinkmann CK, Andreas L, Baumann J, Sharma P, Klose M, Barrett J, Ries F, Paczia N, Glatter T, Mackinder LCM, Willmund F, Erb TJ. Nat Plants. 2025 Nov;11(11):2332-2349. doi: 10.1038/s41477-025-02126-2. Epub 2025 Nov 3. PubMed 41184475.
Backbone
  Vector backbone: pME_Cp_UAV_GFP
  Backbone size w/o insert (bp): 2101
  Vector type: Synthetic Biology
Growth in bacteria
  Bacterial resistance: Chloramphenicol, 25 μg/mL
  Growth temperature: 37°C
  Growth strain: DH5alpha
  Copy number: High Copy
Gene/Insert
  Gene/Insert name: psaC 3'UTR
  Species: Chlamydomonas reinhardtii
  Insert size (bp): 190
  Cloning method: Restriction Enzyme; 5′ cloning site BsaI (destroyed during cloning); 3′ cloning site BsaI (destroyed during cloning)
  Sequencing primers: 5′ CGTATCACGAGGCAGAATTTC; 3′ CCTGCATAACGCGAAGTAATC
Terms and licenses: Academic/Nonprofit Terms; Industry Terms: Not Available to Industry
Depositor comments: Please visit https://doi.org/10.1101/2024.05.08.593163 for bioRxiv preprint.
How to cite: pME_Cp_0_5_020_psaC_3'UTR_Cr was a gift from Tobias Erb (Addgene plasmid # 235917 ; http://n2t.net/addgene:235917 ; RRID:Addgene_235917)
