[The description below was written by a language model from this plasmid's Addgene catalogue record and pLannotate feature annotations shown in this document.]
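Description:
pME_Cp_0_5_020_psaC_3'UTR_Cr is a small (about 2.3 kb) synthetic-biology part plasmid that stores a single regulatory element, the 3' untranslated region of the Chlamydomonas reinhardtii chloroplast gene psaC, as a roughly 190 bp insert. It belongs to a modular cloning collection built for high-throughput engineering of the Chlamydomonas chloroplast. The part was placed into the pME_Cp_UAV_GFP acceptor backbone using BsaI, a type IIS enzyme, and the record notes that both cloning sites were destroyed in the process. The backbone name suggests a GFP-carrying universal acceptor whose reporter is replaced on insertion, though the record does not say this explicitly, and no GFP feature is annotated in the final sequence.

The plasmid is maintained in E. coli at high copy through a ColE1/pUC-type origin and is selected with chloramphenicol, via a cat gene driven by its native promoter and followed by the lambda t0 terminator. The insert region is bounded by BioBrick prefix and suffix sequences and insulated by flanking bacterial terminators (a his operon terminator downstream and a putative terminator upstream), which limit transcriptional read-through between backbone and part. The automated annotation does not label the psaC 3'UTR itself, which presumably lies in the unannotated stretch between the prefix and suffix.

There is no promoter, coding sequence or chloroplast selection marker here, so the plasmid is not a transformation vector in its own right. It serves as a building block. In chloroplast genes, 3'UTRs chiefly influence transcript stability and 3' end processing, and this part would be combined with promoter, 5'UTR and coding-sequence modules to assemble complete chloroplast expression units.
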