Features (pLannotate 1.2.2; 8 found; start..end, strand, type, name):
    215..234     +  misc_feature   BioBrick suffix: universal suffix for all parts
    235..292     +  terminator     his operon terminator: This putative transcriptin terminator from the E. coli his operon has a 2-bp deletion introduced during synthesis. Its efficiency has not been determined.
    487..1075    -  rep_origin     ori: high-copy-number ColE1/pMB1/pBR322/pUC origin of replication
   1258..1352    -  terminator     lambda t0 terminator: transcription terminator from phage lambda
   1376..2032    -  CDS            cat: CAT_ECOLX - Experimental evidence at protein level: Swiss-Prot protein existence level 1. This enzyme is an effector of chloramphenicol resistance in bacteria. From Escherichia coli. This protein is used as a marker in many commonly used cloning vectors, such as pACYC184.
   2033..2130    -  promoter       cat promoter: promoter of the E. coli cat gene encoding chloramphenicol acetyltransferase
   2216..2259    -  terminator     bacterial terminator: putative bacterial transcription terminator
   2262..2283    +  misc_feature   BioBrick prefix: BioBrick prefix for parts that do not start with "ATG"
>Addgene plasmid #235917 | pME_Cp_0_5_020_psaC_3'UTR_Cr | addgene full sequence | sequence record 488461 | Addgene NGS Result
GGTCTCGGCTTAATTTTTTAATTCACTTGGCGTTTAAAAAACCTTTAAAAAAGGGAGTATCTTGGTGAGA
TCCTCCATAAATTTTAAATTAGGTAGCCTCTTCCTTTGGGTACATTTATTAATATAAATGTGCCCAAAGT
TCTTAACAAGAAAATATAAATTCCCATAAACTTTTGGCTTATTTAATTGGAACCGCTTGAGACCACTCAT
CGCGACTAGTAGCGGCCGCTGCAGTCCGGCAAAAAAGGGCAAGGTGTCACCACCCTGCCCTTTTTCTTTA
AAACCGAAAAGATTACTTCGCGTTATGCAGGCTTCCTCGCTCACTGACTCGCTGCGCTCGGTCGTTCGGC
TGCGGCGAGCGGTATCAGCTCACTCAAAGGCGGTAATACGGTTATCCACAGAATCAGGGGATAACGCAGG
AAAGAACATGTGAGCAAAAGGCCAGCAAAAGGCCAGGAACCGTAAAAAGGCCGCGTTGCTGGCGTTTTTC
CACAGGCTCCGCCCCCCTGACGAGCATCACAAAAATCGACGCTCAAGTCAGAGGTGGCGAAACCCGACAG
GACTATAAAGATACCAGGCGTTTCCCCCTGGAAGCTCCCTCGTGCGCTCTCCTGTTCCGACCCTGCCGCT
TACCGGATACCTGTCCGCCTTTCTCCCTTCGGGAAGCGTGGCGCTTTCTCATAGCTCACGCTGTAGGTAT
CTCAGTTCGGTGTAGGTCGTTCGCTCCAAGCTGGGCTGTGTGCACGAACCCCCCGTTCAGCCCGACCGCT
GCGCCTTATCCGGTAACTATCGTCTTGAGTCCAACCCGGTAAGACACGACTTATCGCCACTGGCAGCAGC
CACTGGTAACAGGATTAGCAGAGCGAGGTATGTAGGCGGTGCTACAGAGTTCTTGAAGTGGTGGCCTAAC
TACGGCTACACTAGAAGAACAGTATTTGGTATCTGCGCTCTGCTGAAGCCAGTTACCTTCGGAAAAAGAG
TTGGTAGCTCTTGATCCGGCAAACAAACCACCGCTGGTAGCGGTGGTTTTTTTGTTTGCAAGCAGCAGAT
TACGCGCAGAAAAAAAGGATCTCAAGAAGATCCTTTGATCTTTTCTACGGGGTCTGACGCTCAGTGGAAC
GAAAACTCACGTTAAGGGATTTTGGTCATGAGATTATCAAAAAGGATCTTCACCTAGATCCTTTTAAATT
AAAAATGAAGTTTTAAATCAATCTAAAGTATATATGAGTAAACTTGGTCTGACAGCTCGAGGCTTGGATT
CTCACCAATAAAAAACGCCCGGCGGCAACCGAGCGTTCTGAACAAATCCAGATGGAGTTCTGAGGTCATT
ACTGGATCTATCAACAGGAGTCCAAGCGAGCTCGATATCAAATTACGCCCCGCCCTGCCACTCGTCGCAG
TACTGTTGTAATTCATTAAGCATTCTGCCGACATGGAAGCCATCACAAACGGCATGATGAACCTGAATCG
CCAGCGGCATCAGCACCTTGTCGCCTTGCGTATAATATTTGCCCATGGTGAAAACGGGGGCGAAGAAGTT
GTCCATATTGGCCACGTTTAAATCAAAACTGGTGAAACTCACCCAGGGATTGGCTGATACGAAAAACATA
TTCTCAATAAACCCTTTAGGGAAATAGGCCAGGTTTTCACCGTAACACGCCACATCTTGCGAATATATGT
GTAGAAACTGCCGGAAATCGTCGTGGTATTCACTCCAGAGTGATGAAAACGTTTCAGTTTGCTCATGGAA
AACGGTGTAACAAGGGTGAACACTATCCCATATCACCAGCTCACCGTCTTTCATTGCCATACGAAATTCC
GGATGAGCATTCATCAGGCGGGCAAGAATGTGAATAAAGGCCGGATAAAACTTGTGCTTATTTTTCTTTA
CGGTCTTTAAAAAGGCCGTAATATCCAGCTGAACGGTCTGGTTATAGGTACATTGAGCAACTGACTGAAA
TGCCTCAAAATGTTCTTTACGATGCCATTGGGATATATCAACGGTGGTATATCCAGTGATTTTTTTCTCC
ATTTTAGCTTCCTTAGCTCCTGAAAATCTCGATAACTCAAAAAATACGCCCGGTAGTGATCTTATTTCAT
TATGGTGAAAGTTGGAACCTCTTACGTGCCCGATCAACTCGAGTGCCACCTGACGTCTAAGAAACCATTA
TTATCATGACATTAACCTATAAAAATAGGCGTATCACGAGGCAGAATTTCAGATAAAAAAAATCCTTAGC
TTTCGCTAAGGATGATTTCTGGAATTCGCGGCCGCTTCTAGAGCGATGAGT
